Addgene plasmid #103919: PTPN13_PDZ_1
Purpose: Protein expression and purification of PTN13 PDZ1 domain
Depositing lab: Sachdev Sidhu. Depositing organization: University of Toronto. Publication: A specificity map for the PDZ domain family. Tonikian R, Zhang Y, Sazinsky SL, Currell B, Yeh JH, Reva B, Held HA, Appleton BA, Evangelista M, Wu Y, Xin X, Chan AC, Seshagiri S, Lasky LA, Sander C, Boone C, Bader GD, Sidhu SS. PLoS Biol. 2008 Sep 30;6(9):e239. doi: 10.1371/journal.pbio.0060239. PubMed 18828675.
Backbone
  Vector backbone: pGEX-6P-1
  Backbone size w/o insert (bp): 4984
  Vector type: Bacterial Expression
Growth in bacteria
  Bacterial resistance: Ampicillin, 100 μg/mL
  Growth temperature: 37°C
  Growth strain: DH5alpha
  Copy number: Unknown
Gene/Insert
  Gene/Insert name: PTPN13 (alt name: PTN13 PDZ1)
  Species: H. sapiens (human)
  Entrez Gene: PTPN13 (a.k.a. FAP-1, PNP1, PTP-BAS, PTP-BL, PTP1E, PTPL1, PTPLE, hPTP1E)
  Promoter: tac
  Tag / fusion protein: GST (N terminal on backbone)
  Cloning method: Restriction Enzyme; 5′ cloning site unknown (unknown if destroyed); 3′ cloning site unknown (unknown if destroyed)
  Sequencing primers: 5′ pGEX Fwd
Terms and licenses: Academic/Nonprofit Terms; Industry Terms: Not Available to Industry
How to cite: PTPN13_PDZ_1 was a gift from Sachdev Sidhu (Addgene plasmid # 103919 ; http://n2t.net/addgene:103919 ; RRID:Addgene_103919)
