[The description below was written by a language model from this plasmid's Addgene catalogue record and pLannotate feature annotations shown in this document.]
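Description:
PTPN13_PDZ_1 is a bacterial expression plasmid built on the pGEX-6P-1 backbone for producing and purifying the first PDZ domain of human PTPN13 (also known as FAP-1, PTP-BAS or PTPL1), a tyrosine phosphatase that negatively regulates FAS-induced apoptosis. The sequenced plasmid is 5,319 nt. It replicates in E. coli from a ColE1/pMB1-type origin and is selected with ampicillin through the β-lactamase gene (AmpR) and its own promoter. Short remnants of the pBR322 rop and bom regions are also annotated, as are a lac promoter/operator with a lacZα segment and a small E. coli yciV fragment. These appear to be backbone carry-over rather than functional parts of the expression design.

The expression cassette starts with the hybrid tac promoter followed by a lac operator. It drives the Schistosoma japonicum glutathione S-transferase coding sequence, with a 345 nt fragment of PTPN13 placed shortly downstream, so the PDZ domain is made as an N-terminally GST-tagged fusion. The plasmid carries its own lacI gene and promoter, so lac repressor keeps the tac promoter off until it is relieved by IPTG, giving inducible expression. The GST moiety allows affinity capture of the fusion on glutathione resin. The feature table does not annotate the linker between GST and the insert, and the restriction sites used for cloning are not recorded. The construct comes from a collection associated with a large-scale study mapping the binding specificities of the PDZ domain family, where purified recombinant domains of this kind are used for peptide-binding and specificity analyses.
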