Features (pLannotate 1.2.2; 17 found; start..end, strand, type, name):
      1..29      +  promoter       tac promoter: strong E. coli promoter; hybrid between the trp and lac UV5 promoters
     37..53      +  protein_bind   lac operator: The lac repressor binds to the lac operator to inhibit transcription in E. coli. This inhibition can be relieved by adding lactose or isopropyl-β-D-thiogalactopyranoside (IPTG). lac repressor encoded by lacI
     76..729     +  CDS            GST26_SCHJA: Experimental evidence at protein level: Swiss-Prot protein existence level 1. GST isoenzymes appear to play a central role in the parasite detoxification system. Other functions are also suspected including a role in increasing the solubility of haematin in the parasite gut. From Schistosoma japonicum (Blood fluke).
    769..1113    +  CDS            PTPN13 (fragment): PTN13_HUMAN - Also known as PNP1, PTP1E, PTPL1. Experimental evidence at protein level: Swiss-Prot protein existence level 1. Tyrosine phosphatase which regulates negatively FAS-induced apoptosis and NGFR-mediated pro-apoptotic signaling (PubMed:15611135). May regulate phosphoinositide 3-kinase (PI3K) signaling through dephosphorylation of PIK3R2 (PubMed:23604317). From Homo sapiens (Human).
   1154..1193    +  CDS            rop (fragment): Rop protein, which maintains plasmids at low copy number; rop
   1295..1335    +  misc_feature   bom (fragment): basis of mobility region from pBR322
   1440..1544    +  promoter       AmpR promoter: bla
   1545..2405    +  CDS            AmpR: β-lactamase; bla; confers resistance to ampicillin, carbenicillin, and related antibiotics
   2576..3164    +  rep_origin     ori: high-copy-number ColE1/pMB1/pBR322/pUC origin of replication
   3350..3401    -  misc_feature   bom (fragment): basis of mobility region from pBR322
   3408..3485    +  promoter       lacI promoter: lacI
   3486..4568    +  CDS            lacI: lac repressor; lacI; The lac repressor binds to the lac operator to inhibit transcription in E. coli. This inhibition can be relieved by adding lactose or isopropyl-β-D-thiogalactopyranoside (IPTG).
   4581..4602    +  protein_bind   CAP binding site: CAP binding activates transcription in the presence of cAMP. E. coli catabolite activator protein
   4617..4647    +  promoter       lac promoter: promoter for the E. coli lac operon
   4655..4671    +  protein_bind   lac operator: The lac repressor binds to the lac operator to inhibit transcription in E. coli. This inhibition can be relieved by adding lactose or isopropyl-β-D-thiogalactopyranoside (IPTG). lac repressor encoded by lacI
   4691..4864    +  CDS            lacZα: LacZα fragment of β-galactosidase; lacZ fragment
   5128..5244    -  CDS            yciV (fragment): RNAAM_ECOLI - Also known as trpH From Escherichia coli (strain K12).
>Addgene plasmid #103919 | PTPN13_PDZ_1 | addgene full sequence | sequence record 200137 | Addgene NGS Result
TTGACAATTAATCATCGGCTCGTATAATGTGTGGAATTGTGAGCGGATAACAATTTCACACAGGAAACAG
TATTCATGTCCCCTATACTAGGTTATTGGAAAATTAAGGGCCTTGTGCAACCCACTCGACTTCTTTTGGA
ATATCTTGAAGAAAAATATGAAGAGCATTTGTATGAGCGCGATGAAGGTGATAAATGGCGAAACAAAAAG
TTTGAATTGGGTTTGGAGTTTCCCAATCTTCCTTATTATATTGATGGTGATGTTAAATTAACACAGTCTA
TGGCCATCATACGTTATATAGCTGACAAGCACAACATGTTGGGTGGTTGTCCAAAAGAGCGTGCAGAGAT
TTCAATGCTTGAAGGAGCGGTTTTGGATATTAGATACGGTGTTTCGAGAATTGCATATAGTAAAGACTTT
GAAACTCTCAAAGTTGATTTTCTTAGCAAGCTACCTGAAATGCTGAAAATGTTCGAAGATCGTTTATGTC
ATAAAACATATTTAAATGGTGATCATGTAACCCATCCTGACTTCATGTTGTATGACGCTCTTGATGTTGT
TTTATACATGGACCCAATGTGCCTGGATGCGTTCCCAAAATTAGTTTGTTTTAAAAAACGTATTGAAGCT
ATCCCACAAATTGATAAGTACTTGAAATCCAGCAAGTATATAGCATGGCCTTTGCAGGGCTGGCAAGCCA
CGTTTGGTGGTGGCGACCATCCTCCAAAATCGGATCTGGAAGTTCTGTTCCAGGGGCCCCTGGGATCCAG
CATAGTATCTTCACCAGAAAGGGAGATCACCTTAGTGAACCTGAAAAAAGATGCAAAGTATGGCTTGGGA
TTTCAAATTATTGGTGGGGAGAAGATGGGAAGACTGGACCTAGGCATATTTATCAGTTCAGTTGCCCCTG
GAGGACCAGCTGACTTGGATGGATGCTTGAAGCCAGGAGACCGTTTGATATCTGTGAATAGTGTGAGTCT
GGAGGGAGTCAGCCACCATGCTGCAATTGAAATTTTGCAAAATGCACCTGAAGATGTGACACTTGTTATC
TCTCAGCCAAAAGAAAAGATATCCAAAGTGCCTTCTACTCCTGTGCATCTCACCAATGAGATGTGAGTCG
ACTCGAGCGGCCGCATCGTGACTGACTGACGATCTGCCTCGCGCGTTTCGGTGATGACGGTGAAAACCTC
TGACACATGCAGCTCCCGGAGACGGTCACAGCTTGTCTGTAAGCGGATGCCGGGAGCAGACAAGCCCGTC
AGGGCGCGTCAGCGGGTGTTGGCGGGTGTCGGGGCGCAGCCATGACCCAGTCACGTAGCGATAGCGGAGT
GTATAATTCTTGAAGACGAAAGGGCCTCGTGATACGCCTATTTTTATAGGTTAATGTCATGATAATAATG
GTTTCTTAGACGTCAGGTGGCACTTTTCGGGGAAATGTGCGCGGAACCCCTATTTGTTTATTTTTCTAAA
TACATTCAAATATGTATCCGCTCATGAGACAATAACCCTGATAAATGCTTCAATAATATTGAAAAAGGAA
GAGTATGAGTATTCAACATTTCCGTGTCGCCCTTATTCCCTTTTTTGCGGCATTTTGCCTTCCTGTTTTT
GCTCACCCAGAAACGCTGGTGAAAGTAAAAGATGCTGAAGATCAGTTGGGTGCACGAGTGGGTTACATCG
AACTGGATCTCAACAGCGGTAAGATCCTTGAGAGTTTTCGCCCCGAAGAACGTTTTCCAATGATGAGCAC
TTTTAAAGTTCTGCTATGTGGCGCGGTATTATCCCGTGTTGACGCCGGGCAAGAGCAACTCGGTCGCCGC
ATACACTATTCTCAGAATGACTTGGTTGAGTACTCACCAGTCACAGAAAAGCATCTTACGGATGGCATGA
CAGTAAGAGAATTATGCAGTGCTGCCATAACCATGAGTGATAACACTGCGGCCAACTTACTTCTGACAAC
GATCGGAGGACCGAAGGAGCTAACCGCTTTTTTGCACAACATGGGGGATCATGTAACTCGCCTTGATCGT
TGGGAACCGGAGCTGAATGAAGCCATACCAAACGACGAGCGTGACACCACGATGCCTGCAGCAATGGCAA
CAACGTTGCGCAAACTATTAACTGGCGAACTACTTACTCTAGCTTCCCGGCAACAATTAATAGACTGGAT
GGAGGCGGATAAAGTTGCAGGACCACTTCTGCGCTCGGCCCTTCCGGCTGGCTGGTTTATTGCTGATAAA
TCTGGAGCCGGTGAGCGTGGGTCTCGCGGTATCATTGCAGCACTGGGGCCAGATGGTAAGCCCTCCCGTA
TCGTAGTTATCTACACGACGGGGAGTCAGGCAACTATGGATGAACGAAATAGACAGATCGCTGAGATAGG
TGCCTCACTGATTAAGCATTGGTAACTGTCAGACCAAGTTTACTCATATATACTTTAGATTGATTTAAAA
CTTCATTTTTAATTTAAAAGGATCTAGGTGAAGATCCTTTTTGATAATCTCATGACCAAAATCCCTTAAC
GTGAGTTTTCGTTCCACTGAGCGTCAGACCCCGTAGAAAAGATCAAAGGATCTTCTTGAGATCCTTTTTT
TCTGCGCGTAATCTGCTGCTTGCAAACAAAAAAACCACCGCTACCAGCGGTGGTTTGTTTGCCGGATCAA
GAGCTACCAACTCTTTTTCCGAAGGTAACTGGCTTCAGCAGAGCGCAGATACCAAATACTGTCCTTCTAG
TGTAGCCGTAGTTAGGCCACCACTTCAAGAACTCTGTAGCACCGCCTACATACCTCGCTCTGCTAATCCT
GTTACCAGTGGCTGCTGCCAGTGGCGATAAGTCGTGTCTTACCGGGTTGGACTCAAGACGATAGTTACCG
GATAAGGCGCAGCGGTCGGGCTGAACGGGGGGTTCGTGCACACAGCCCAGCTTGGAGCGAACGACCTACA
CCGAACTGAGATACCTACAGCGTGAGCTATGAGAAAGCGCCACGCTTCCCGAAGGGAGAAAGGCGGACAG
GTATCCGGTAAGCGGCAGGGTCGGAACAGGAGAGCGCACGAGGGAGCTTCCAGGGGGAAACGCCTGGTAT
CTTTATAGTCCTGTCGGGTTTCGCCACCTCTGACTTGAGCGTCGATTTTTGTGATGCTCGTCAGGGGGGC
GGAGCCTATGGAAAAACGCCAGCAACGCGGCCTTTTTACGGTTCCTGGCCTTTTGCTGGCCTTTTGCTCA
CATGTTCTTTCCTGCGTTATCCCCTGATTCTGTGGATAACCGTATTACCGCCTTTGAGTGAGCTGATACC
GCTCGCCGCAGCCGAACGACCGAGCGCAGCGAGTCAGTGAGCGAGGAAGCGGAAGAGCGCCTGATGCGGT
ATTTTCTCCTTACGCATCTGTGCGGTATTTCACACCGCATAAATTCCGACACCATCGAATGGCGCAAAAC
CTTTCGCGGTATGGCATGATAGCGCCCGGAAGAGAGTCAATTCAGGGTGGTGAATGTGAAACCAGTAACG
TTATACGATGTCGCAGAGTATGCCGGTGTCTCTTATCAGACCGTTTCCCGCGTGGTGAACCAGGCCAGCC
ACGTTTCTGCGAAAACGCGGGAAAAAGTGGAAGCGGCGATGGCGGAGCTGAATTACATTCCCAACCGCGT
GGCACAACAACTGGCGGGCAAACAGTCGTTGCTGATTGGCGTTGCCACCTCCAGTCTGGCCCTGCACGCG
CCGTCGCAAATTGTCGCGGCGATTAAATCTCGCGCCGATCAACTGGGTGCCAGCGTGGTGGTGTCGATGG
TAGAACGAAGCGGCGTCGAAGCCTGTAAAGCGGCGGTGCACAATCTTCTCGCGCAACGCGTCAGTGGGCT
GATCATTAACTATCCGCTGGATGACCAGGATGCCATTGCTGTGGAAGCTGCCTGCACTAATGTTCCGGCG
TTATTTCTTGATGTCTCTGACCAGACACCCATCAACAGTATTATTTTCTCCCATGAAGACGGTACGCGAC
TGGGCGTGGAGCATCTGGTCGCATTGGGTCACCAGCAAATCGCGCTGTTAGCGGGCCCATTAAGTTCTGT
CTCGGCGCGTCTGCGTCTGGCTGGCTGGCATAAATATCTCACTCGCAATCAAATTCAGCCGATAGCGGAA
CGGGAAGGCGACTGGAGTGCCATGTCCGGTTTTCAACAAACCATGCAAATGCTGAATGAGGGCATCGTTC
CCACTGCGATGCTGGTTGCCAACGATCAGATGGCGCTGGGCGCAATGCGCGCCATTACCGAGTCCGGGCT
GCGCGTTGGTGCGGATATCTCGGTAGTGGGATACGACGATACCGAAGACAGCTCATGTTATATCCCGCCG
TTAACCACCATCAAACAGGATTTTCGCCTGCTGGGGCAAACCAGCGTGGACCGCTTGCTGCAACTCTCTC
AGGGCCAGGCGGTGAAGGGCAATCAGCTGTTGCCCGTCTCACTGGTGAAAAGAAAAACCACGCTAGCGCC
CAATACGCAAACCGCCTCTCCCCGCGCGTTGGCCGATTCATTAATGCAGCTGGCACGACAGGTTTCCCGA
CTGGAAAGCGGGCAGTGAGCGCAACGCAATTAATGTAAGTTAGCTCACTCATTAGGCACCCCAGGCTTTA
CACTTTATGCTTCCGGCTCGTATGTTGTGTGGAATTGTGAGCGGATAACAATTTCACACAGGAAACAGCT
ATGACCATGATTACGGATTCACTGGCCGTCGTTTTACAACGTCGTGACTGGGAAAACCCTGGCGTTACCC
AACTTAATCGCCTTGCAGCACATCCCCCTTTCGCCAGCTGGCGTAATAGCGAAGAGGCCCGCACCGATCG
CCCTTCCCAACAGTTGCGCAGCCTGAATGGCGAATGGCGCTTTGCCTGGTTTCCGGCACCAGAAGCGGTG
CCGGAAAGCTGGCTGGAGTGCGATCTTCCTGAGGCCGATACTGTCGTCGTCCCCTCAAACTGGCAGATGC
ACGGTTACGATGCGCCCATCTACACCAACGTGACCTATCCCATTACGGTCAATCCGCCGTTTGTTCCCAC
GGAGAATCCGACGGGTTGTTACTCGCTCACATTTAATGTTGATGAAAGCTGGCTACAGGAAGGCCAGACG
CGAATTATTTTTGATGGCGTTGGAATTAGCTTATCGACTGCACGGTGCACCAATGCTTCTGGCGTCAGGC
AGCCATCGGAAGCTGTGGTATGGCTGTGCAGGTCGTAAATCACTGCATAATTCGTGTCGCTCAAGGCGCA
CTCCCGTTCTGGATAATGTTTTTTGCGCCGACATCATAACGGTTCTGGCAAATATTCTGAAATGAGCTG
